>Addgene plasmid #28017 | AAV-CAG-hChR2-H134R-tdTomato | addgene full sequence | sequence record 423533 | Addgene NGS Result
CTGAATGGCGAATGGG
[124 nt withheld, positions 17-140]
C
[91 nt withheld, positions 142-232]
A
[49 nt withheld, positions 234-282]
CCTTTGACGTTGGAGTCCACGTTCTTT
[37 nt withheld, positions 310-346]
ACCCTATCTCGGTCTATTCTTTTGATTTATAAGGGATTTTGCCGATTTCGGCCTATTGGTTAAAAAATGA
GCTGATTTAACAAAAATTTAACGCGAATTTTAACAAAATATTAACGCTTACAATTTAGGTGGCACTTTTC
GGGGAAATGTGCGCGGAACCCCTATTTGTTTATTTTTCTAAATACATTCAAATATGTATCCGCTCATGAG
ACAATAACCCTGATAAATGCTTCAATAATATTGAAAAAGGAAGAGTATGAGTATTCAACATTTCCGTGTC
GCCCTTATTCCCTTTTTTGCGGCATTTTGCCTTCCTGTTTTTGCTCACCCAGAAACGCTGGTGAAAGTAA
AAGATGCTGAAGATCAGTTGGGTGCACGAGTGGGTTACATCGAACTGGATCTCAACAGCGGTAAGATCCT
TGAGAGTTTTCGCCCCGAAGAACGTTTTCCAATGATGAGCACTTTTAAAGTTCTGCTATGTGGCGCGGTA
TTATCCCGTATTGACGCCGGGCAAGAGCAACTCGGTCGCCGCATACACTATTCTCAGAATGACTTGGTTG
AGTACTCACCAGTCACAGAAAAGCATCTTACGGATGGCATGACAGTAAGAGAATTATGCAGTGCTGCCAT
AACCATGAGTGATAACACTGCGGCCAACTTACTTCTGACAACGATCGGAGGACCGAAGGAGCTAACCGCT
TTTTTGCACAACATGGGGGATCATGTAACTCGCCTTGATCGTTGGGAACCGGAGCTGAATGAAGCCATAC
CAAACGACGAGCGTGACACCACGATGCCTGTAGCAATGGCAACAACGTTGCGCAAACTATTAACTGGCGA
ACTACTTACTCTAGCTTCCCGGCAACAATTAATAGACTGGATGGAGGCGGATAAAGTTGCAGGACCACTT
CTGCGCTCGGCCCTTCCGGCTGGCTGGTTTATTGCTGATAAATCTGGAGCCGGTGAGCGTGGGTCTCGCG
GTATCATTGCAGCACTGGGGCCAGATGGTAAGCCCTCCCGTATCGTAGTTATCTACACGACGGGGAGTCA
GGCAACTATGGATGAACGAAATAGACAGATCGCTGAGATAGGTGCCTCACTGATTAAGCATTGGTAACTG
TCAGACCAAGTTTACTCATATATACTTTAGATTGATTTAAAACTTCATTTTTAATTTAAAAGGATCTAGG
TGAAGATCCTTTTTGATAATCTCATGACCAAAATCCCTTAACGTGAGTTTTCGTTCCACTGAGCGTCAGA
CCCCGTAGAAAAGATCAAAGGATCTTCTTGAGATCCTTTTTTTCTGCGCGTAATCTGCTGCTTGCAAACA
AAAAAACCACCGCTACCAGCGGTGGTTTGTTTGCCGGATCAAGAGCTACCAACTCTTTTTCCGAAGGTAA
CTGGCTTCAGCAGAGCGCAGATACCAAATACTGTTCTTCTAGTGTAGCCGTAGTTAGGCCACCACTTCAA
GAACTCTGTAGCACCGCCTACATACCTCGCTCTGCTAATCCTGTTACCAGTGGCTGCTGCCAGTGGCGAT
AAGTCGTGTCTTACCGGGTTGGACTCAAGACGATAGTTACCGGATAAGGCGCAGCGGTCGGGCTGAACGG
GGGGTTCGTGCACACAGCCCAGCTTGGAGCGAACGACCTACACCGAACTGAGATACCTACAGCGTGAGCT
ATGAGAAAGCGCCACGCTTCCCGAAGGGAGAAAGGCGGACAGGTATCCGGTAAGCGGCAGGGTCGGAACA
GGAGAGCGCACGAGGGAGCTTCCNRGGGGAAACGCCTGGTATCTTTATAGTCCTGTCGGGTTTCGCCACC
TCTGACTTGAGCGTCGATTTTTGTGATGCTCGTCAGGGGGGCGGAGCCTATGGAAAAACGCCAGCAACGC
GGCCTTTTTACGGTTCCTGGCCTTTTGCTGGCCTTTTGCTCACATGTTCTTTCCTGCGTTATCCCCTGAT
TCTGTGGATAACCGTATTACCGCCTTTGAGTGAGCTGATACCGCTCGCCGCAGCCGAACGACCGAGCGCA
GCGAGTCAGTGAGCGAGGAAGCGGAAGAGCGCCCAATACGCAAACCGCCTCTCCCCGCGCGTTGGCCGAT
TCATTAATGCAGCTGCGCGCTCGCTCGCTCACTGAGGCCGCCCGGGCAAAGCCCGGGCGTCGGGCGACCT
TTGGTCGCCCGGCCTCAGTGAGCGAGCGAGCGCGCAGAGAGGGAGTGGCCAACTCCATCACTAGGGGTTC
CTTGTAGTTAATGATTAACCCGCCATGCTACTTATCTACGTAGCCATGCTCTAGGAAGATCCTTATCGAT
TTTACCACATTTGTAGAGGTTTTACTTGCTTTAAAAAACCTCCCACATCTCCCCCTGAACCTGAAACATA
AAATGAATGCAATTGTTGTTGTTAACTTGTTTATTGCAGCTTATAATGGTTACAAATAAAGCAATAGCAT
CACAAATTTCACAAATAAAGCATTTTTTTCACTGCATTCTAGTTGTGGTTTGTCCAAACTCATCAATGTA
TCTTATCATGTCTGCTCGAAGCGGCCGCCCGGGTCGACGGTATCGATGCGGGGAGGCGGCCCAAAGGGAG
ATCCGACTCGTCTGAGGGCGAAGGCGAAGACGCGGAAGAGGCCGCAGAGCCGGCAGCAGGCCGCGGGAAG
GAAGGTCCGCTGGATTGAGGGCCGAAGGGACGTAGCAGAAGGACGTCCCGCGCAGAATCCAGGTGGCAAC
ACAGGCGAGCAGCCAAGGAAAGGACGATGATTTCCCCGACAACACCACGGAATTGTCAGTGCCCAACAGC
CGAGCCCCTGTCCAGCAGCGGGCAAGGCAGGCGGCGATGAGTTCCGCCGTGGCAATAGGGAGGGGGAAAG
CGAAAGTCCCGGAAAGGAGCTGACAGGTGGTGGCAATGCCCCAACCAGTGGGGGTTGCGTCAGCAAACAC
AGTGCACACCACGCCACGTTGCCTGACAACGGGCCACAACTCCTCATAAAGAGACAGCAACCAGGATTTA
TACAAGGAGGAGAAAATGAAAGCCATACGGGAAGCAATAGCATGATACAAAGGCATTAAAGCAGCGTATC
CACATAGCGTAAAAGGAGCAACATAGTTAAGAATACCAGTCAATCTTTCACAAATTTTGTAATCCAGAGG
TTGATTATCGATAAGCTTGATCTTACTTGTACAGCTCGTCCATGCCGTACAGGAACAGGTGGTGGCGGCC
CTCGGAGCGCTCGTACTGTTCCACGATGGTGTAGTCCTCGTTGTGGGAGGTGATGTCCAGCTTGGTGTCC
ACGTAGTAGTAGCCGGGCAGTTGCACGGGCTTCTTGGCCATGTAGATGGTCTTGAACTCCACCAGGTAGT
GGCCGCCGTCCTTCAGCTTCAGGGCCTGGTGGATCTCGCCCTTCAGCACGCCGTCGCGGGGGTACAGGCG
CTCGGTGGAGGCCTCCCAGCCCATGGTCTTCTTCTGCATTACGGGGCCGTCGGGGGGGAAGTTGGTGCCG
CGCATCTTCACCTTGTAGATCAGCGTGCCGTCCTGCAGGGAGGAGTCCTGGGTCACGGTCACCAGACCGC
CGTCCTCGAAGTTCATCACGCGCTCCCACTTGAAGCCCTCGGGGAAGGACAGCTTCTTGTAATCGGGGAT
GTCGGCGGGGTGCTTCACGTACGCCTTGGAGCCGTACATGAACTGGGGGGACAGGATGTCCCAGGCGAAG
GGCAGGGGGCCGCCCTTGGTCACCTTCAGCTTGGCGGTCTGGGTGCCCTCGTAGGGGCGGCCCTCGCCCT
CGCCCTCGATCTCGAACTCGTGGCCGTTCATGGAGCCCTCCATGCGCACCTTGAAGCGCATGAACTCTTT
GATGACGGCCATGTTGTTGTCCTCGGAGGAGGCGGTGCCGGAGCTGCCGCTGCCGGTGCTGCCGATGCCA
TGCCCCAGGAACAGGTGGTGGCGGCCCTCGGAGCGCTCGTACTGTTCCACGATGGTGTAGTCCTCGTTGT
GGGAGGTGATGTCCAGCTTGGTGTCCACGTAGTAGTAGCCGGGCAGTTGCACGGGCTTCTTGGCCATGTA
GATGGTCTTGAACTCCACCAGGTAGTGGCCGCCGTCCTTCAGCTTCAGGGCCTGGTGGATCTCGCCCTTC
AGCACGCCGTCGCGGGGGTACAGGCGCTCGGTGGAGGCCTCCCAGCCCATGGTCTTCTTCTGCATTACGG
GGCCGTCGGGGGGGAAGTTGGTGCCGCGCATCTTCACCTTGTAGATCAGCGTGCCGTCCTGCAGGGAGGA
GTCCTGGGTCACGGTCACCAGACCGCCGTCCTCGAAGTTCATCACGCGCTCCCACTTGAAGCCCTCGGGG
AAGGACAGCTTCTTGTAATCGGGGATGTCGGCGGGGTGCTTCACGTACGCCTTGGAGCCGTACATGAACT
GGGGGGACAGGATGTCCCAGGCGAAGGGCAGGGGGCCGCCCTTGGTCACCTTCAGCTTGGCGGTCTGGGT
GCCCTCGTAGGGGCGGCCCTCGCCCTCGCCCTCGATCTCGAACTCGTGGCCGTTCATGGAGCCCTCCATG
CGCACCTTGAAGCGCATGAACTCTTTGATGACCTCCTCGCCCTTGCTCACGGCCGCGGCTGGCACGGCTC
CGGCCTCGGCTTCGTCTTCGACGAGAGTCTCGACCTCGATCTCCGTTCCGCCGATGTTCAGTTTGGTGGT
TTTGCGGATATCTCCGTGAATCAATATGTGCTCGTGGATCAGGACGCGCAGGTAGTGTCCCAACAACCCC
CAACAATTTTTACTCATCAGATCAATAATCGTGTGACCTACGGTGGAGCCATAGACGCTCAGGACGCCAA
AACCTTCGGGCCCCAAAATGAAGAGAATTGGGAACATACCCCAGCTCACGAAAAACAGCCATGCCATGCC
GGTCACGACCTGGCGGCACCGACCCTTTGGCACAGTATGATAACCCTCGATATATGCTTTGGCGGCGTGA
AAAAATGTGTTCGCGCCATAGCACAATCCAAGACAAAAGAAGATGACTTTAACATAGCCGGTTGCCATGG
CGCTGGTAGCCCCCCACACGATAGTCCCGATGTCTGAGACAAGGAGTCCCATGGTTCTCCTGCTGTAGTC
GTTGCTCAGGCCGGTGAGGTTGCTCAGGCGGATAAGGATGACAGGACAAGTGAGCAGCCACTCTGCATAG
CGCAGCCACTGCACCCGGTGTCCTGTGGCAAGGTAGAGCATAGAGGGATTCTTAAACTCAAAAAAGAACT
CGAGAATCACCTTAACCATTTCAATGGCGCACACATAGATCTCCTCCCAGCCGCATGTAGATTTCCAGGT
TTGGTAGGCATAGAACATCAGCAGCAAAATGCTGAATCCTGCTGCAAGCCACTGCAGGACATTTGACGCG
GTCTGAGCGCCGTTCGTGCCGCGAGATTCAATCCATCCGGCACAGTAACATTGATCCTCAGGGACCAGGA
CGGACCCGTTCACCACCACAGGATTAGTAACGAACAAAAGTTCGCGTCCGACGGCAGACAAAGCGCCGCC
ATAGTCCATGGTGGCGCTAGATCGAATTCGAATCGACTAGTCGCGAGCTCCACTCGAGTGGATCCAATTC
TTTGCCAAAATGATGAGACAGCACAATAACCAGCACGTTGCCCAGGAGCTGTAGGAAAAAGAAGAAGGCA
TGAACATGGTTAGCAGAGGCTCTAGAGCCGCCGGTCACACGCCAGAAGCCGAACCCCGCCCTGCCCCGTN
CCCCCCGAAGGCAGCCGTCCCCCCGCGGACAGCCCCGAGCCGCTCCCCCCGCACAAAGGGCCCTCCCGGA
GCCCCTCAAGGCTTTCACGCAGCCACAGAAAAGAAACAAGCCGTCATTAAACCAAGCGCTAATTACAGCC
CGGAGGAGAAGGGCCGTCCCGCCCGCTCACCTGTGGGAGTAACGCGGTCAGTCAGAGCCGGGGCGGGCGG
CGCGAGGCGGCGGCGGAGCGGGGCACGGGGCGAAGGCAGCGCGCAGCGACTCCCGCCCGCCGCGCGCTTC
GCTTTTTATAGGGCCGCCGCCGCCGCCGCCTCGCCATAAAAGGAAACTTTCGGAGCGCGCCGCTCTGATT
GGCTGCCGCCGCACCTCTCCGCCTCGCCCCGCCCCGCCCCTCGCCCCGCCCCGCCCCGCCTGGCGCGCGN
CCCCCCCCCCCCCCCGCCCCCATCGCTGCACAAAATAATTAAAAAATAAATAAATACAAAATTGGGGGTG
GGGANGGGGGGGAGATGGGGAGAGTGAAGCAGAACGTGGGGCTCACCTCGACCATGGTAATAGCGATGAC
TAATACGTAGATGTACTGCCAAGTAGGAAAGTCCCATAAGGTCATGTACTGGGCATAATGCCAGGCGGGC
CATTTACCGTCATTGACGTCAATAGGGGGCGTACTTGGCATATGATACACTTGATGTACTGCCAAGTGGG
CAGTTTACCGTAAATACTCCACCCATTGACGTCAATGGAAAGTCCCTATTGGCGTTACTATGGGAACATA
CGTCATTATTGACGTCAATGGTACGATCTTCCTAGAGCATGGCTACGTAGATAAGTAGCATGGCGGGTTA
ATCATTAACTACAAGGAACCCCTAGTGATGGAGTTGGCCACTCCCTCTCTGCGCGCTCGCTCGCTCACTG
AGGCCGGGCGACCAAAGGTCGCCCGACGCCCGGGCTTTGCCCGGGCGGCCTCAGTGAGCGAGCGAGCGCG
CAGCTGGCGTAATAGCGAAGAGGCCCGCACCGATCGCCCTTCCCAACAGTTGCGCAGC
Features (pLannotate 1.2.2; 17 found; start..end, strand, type, name):
     17..445     +  rep_origin     f1 ori (sequence partly withheld): f1 bacteriophage origin of replication; arrow indicates direction of (+) strand synthesis
    498..602     +  promoter       AmpR promoter: bla
    603..1463    +  CDS            AmpR: β-lactamase; bla; confers resistance to ampicillin, carbenicillin, and related antibiotics
   1634..2222    +  rep_origin     ori: high-copy-number ColE1/pMB1/pBR322/pUC origin of replication
   2405..2461    +  CDS            lacI (fragment): lac repressor; lacI; The lac repressor binds to the lac operator to inhibit transcription in E. coli. This inhibition can be relieved by adding lactose or isopropyl-β-D-thiogalactopyranoside (IPTG).
   2455..2588    -  repeat_region  AAV2 ITR: inverted terminal repeat of adeno-associated virus serotype 2 inverted
   2659..2727    +  CDS            large T antigen (fragment): large T antigen from SV40 (simian virus 40)
   2750..2871    +  polyA_signal   SV40 poly(A) signal: SV40 polyadenylation signal
   2914..3502    -  misc_feature   WPRE: woodchuck hepatitis virus posttranscriptional regulatory element
   3520..4946    -  CDS            tdTomato (fragment): tandem dimeric (pseudo-monomeric) derivative of DsRed (Shaner et al., 2004) mammalian codon-optimized
   4959..5885    -  CDS            ChR2(H134R): H134R mutant of an N-terminal fragment of channelrhodopsin-2 from the alga Chlamydomonas reinhardtii (Nagel et al., 2005) blue light-activated cation channel
   5995..6125    -  intron         chimeric intron (fragment): chimera between introns from chicken β-actin and rabbit β-globin
   6214..6349    -  intron         hybrid intron (fragment): hybrid between chicken β-actin (CBA) and minute virus of mice (MMV) introns (Gray et al., 2011)
   6350..6627    -  promoter       chicken β-actin promoter: No description available
   6629..6877    -  enhancer       CMV enhancer (fragment): human cytomegalovirus immediate early enhancer
   6940..7072    +  repeat_region  AAV2 ITR (fragment): inverted terminal repeat of adeno-associated virus serotype 2 inverted
   7067..12      +  CDS            lacZα (fragment) (across the origin): LacZα fragment of β-galactosidase; lacZ fragment
