[The description below was written by a language model from this plasmid's Addgene catalogue record and pLannotate feature annotations shown in this document.]
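Description:
AAV-CAG-hChR2-H134R-tdTomato is an adeno-associated virus transfer plasmid of about 7.1 kb, built for packaging a recombinant AAV genome that expresses a light-gated cation channel in neurons. The bacterial portion carries a ColE1/pUC-type origin, an f1 phage origin and a β-lactamase gene conferring ampicillin resistance, along with small lacI and lacZα remnants left over from the parental cloning vector. Although the annotated origin is a high-copy type, the catalogue lists the plasmid as low copy. The depositor warns that the ITRs make it prone to recombination, so its integrity should be verified by several restriction digests.

The expression cassette lies between two AAV2 inverted terminal repeats, which are the cis elements required for replication and encapsidation of the vector genome, and it is annotated on the reverse strand. Transcription is driven by the CAG promoter, seen in the feature table as a CMV enhancer fragment, the chicken β-actin promoter and chimeric intron sequences, giving strong, broadly active expression in mammalian cells. It directs a humanized channelrhodopsin-2 fragment carrying the H134R mutation, fused at its C-terminus to the red fluorescent protein tdTomato, so that expressing cells and their processes can be seen. The depositor notes a point mutation in tdTomato that does not affect fluorescence. A WPRE follows the coding sequence to enhance transcript stability and expression. An SV40 polyadenylation signal sits beyond it, although the table annotates this element on the opposite strand to the cassette. The construct is intended for AAV-mediated optogenetic excitation of neurons with blue light, and the associated publication used it in mapping long-range cortical circuits.
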