Addgene plasmid #28017: AAV-CAG-hChR2-H134R-tdTomato
Purpose: AAV-mediated expression of hChR2(H134R) for neuronal excitation.
Depositing lab: Karel Svoboda. Depositing organization: HHMI, Janelia Research Campus. Publication: Long-Range Neuronal Circuits Underlying the Interaction between Sensory and Motor Cortex. Mao T, Kusefoglu D, Hooks BM, Huber D, Petreanu L, Svoboda K. Neuron. 2011 Oct 6;72(1):111-23. 10.1016/j.neuron.2011.07.029 PubMed 21982373.
Backbone
  Vector backbone: AAV2/1
  Backbone size w/o insert (bp): 4761
  Vector type: AAV ; adeno associate viral
Growth in bacteria
  Bacterial resistance: Ampicillin, 100 μg/mL
  Growth temperature: 30°C
  Growth strain: Stbl2
  Copy number: Low Copy
Gene/Insert
  Gene/Insert name: humanized ChR2-H134R-tdTomato (alt name: hChR-2H134R-tdTomato)
  Insert size (bp): 2363
  Mutation: H134R
  Promoter: CAG
  Tag / fusion protein: tdTomato
  Cloning method: Restriction Enzyme; 5′ cloning site EcoRI (not destroyed); 3′ cloning site HindIII (not destroyed)
  Sequencing primers: 5′ TCGGCTTCTGGCGTGTGACCGG
Terms and licenses: Academic/Nonprofit Terms; Industry Terms: Not Available to Industry
Depositor comments: With ITRs, this vector is easy to have recombination. Check with multiple restriction digestions. Note that though there is a point mutation in the tdTomato, it does not affect fluorescence.
How to cite: AAV-CAG-hChR2-H134R-tdTomato was a gift from Karel Svoboda (Addgene plasmid # 28017 ; http://n2t.net/addgene:28017 ; RRID:Addgene_28017) For viral preps, please replace (Addgene plasmid # 28017) in the above sentence with: (Addgene viral prep # 28017-AAVrg)
