>Addgene plasmid #28017 | AAV-CAG-hChR2-H134R-tdTomato | addgene partial sequence | sequence record 37709 | WPRE-R 5'-CATAGCGTAAAAGGAGCAACA-3'
ATCCAGAGGTTGATTATCGATAAGCTTGATCTTACTTGTACAGCTCGTCCATGCCGTACAGGAACAGGTG
GTGGCGGCCCTCGGAGCGCTCGTACTGTTCCACGATGGTGTAGTCCTCGTTGTGGGAGGTGATGTCCAGC
TTGGTGTCCACGTAGTAGTAGCCGGGCAGTTGCACGGGCTTCTTGGCCATGTAGATGGTCTTGAACTCCA
CCAGGTAGTGGCCGCCGTCCTTCAGCTTCAGGGCCTGGTGGATCTCGCCCTTCAGCACGCCGTCGCGGGG
GTACAGGCGCTCGGTGGAGGCCTCCCAGCCCATGGTCTTCTTCTGCATTACGGGGCCGTCGGGGGGGAAG
TTGGTGCCGCGCATCTTCACCTTGTAGATCAGCGTGCCGTCCTGCAGGGAGGAGTCCTGGGTCACGGTCA
CCAGACCGCCGTCCTCGAAGTTCATCACGCGCTCCCACTTGAAGCCCTCGGGGAAGGACAGCTTCTTGTA
ATCGGGGATGTCGGCGGGGTGCTTCACGTACGCCTTGGAGCCGTACATGAACTGGGGGGACAGGATGTCC
CAGGCGAAGGGCAGGGGGCCGCCCTTGGTCACCTTCAGCTTGGCGGTCTGGGTGCCCTCGTAGGGGCGGC
CCTCGCCCTCGCCCTCGATCTCGAACTCGTGGCCGTTCATGGAGCCCTCCATGCGCACCTTGAAGCGCAT
GAACTCTTTGATGACGGCCATGTTGTTGTCCTCG
