>Addgene plasmid #28017 | AAV-CAG-hChR2-H134R-tdTomato | addgene partial sequence | sequence record 39529 | tdTomato-Rev 5'-tctttgatgacggccatgt-3'
CTGCCGGTGCTGCCGATGCCATGCCCCAGGAACAGGTGGTGGCGGCCCTCGGAGCGCTCGTACTGTTCCA
CGATGGTGTAGTCCTCGTTGTGGGAGGTGATGTCCAGCTTGGTGTCCACGTAGTAGTAGCCGGGCAGTTG
CACGGGCTTCTTGGCCATGTAGATGGTCTTGAACTCCACCAGGTAGTGGCCGCCGTCCTTCAGCTTCAGG
GCCTGGTGGATCTCGCCCTTCAGCACGCCGTCGCGGGGGTACAGGCGCTCGGTGGAGGCCTCCCAGCCCA
TGGTCTTCTTCTGCATTACGGGGCCGTCGGGGGGGAAGTTGGTGCCGCGCATCTTCACCTTGTAGATCAG
CGTGCCGTCCTGCAGGGAGGAGTCCTGGGTCACGGTCACCAGACCGCCGTCCTCGAAGTTCATCACGCGC
TCCCACTTGAAGCCCTCGGGGAAGGACAGCTTCTTGTAATCGGGGATGTCGGCGGGGTGCTTCACGTACG
CCTTGGAGCCGTACATGAACTGGGGGGACAGGATGTCCCAGGCGAAGGGCAGGGGGCCGCCCTTGGTCAC
CTTCAGCTTGGCGGTCTGGGTGCCCTCGTAGGGGCGGCCCTCGCCCTCGCCCTCGATCTCGAACTCGTGG
CCGTTCATGGAGCCCTCCATGCGCACCTTGAAGCGCATGAACTCTTTGATGACCTCCTCGCCCTTGCTCA
CGGCCGCGGCTGGCACGGCTCCGGCCTCGGCTTCGTCTTCGACGAGAGTCTCGACCTCGATCTCCGTTCC
GCCGATGTTCAGTTTGGTGGTTTTGCGGATATCTCCGTGAATCAATATGTGCTCGT
